Addgene plasmid #70838: pFOSGE_COF1H09
Purpose: Gateway entry clone
Depositing lab: Alexander Stark. Depositing organization: Research Institute of Molecular Pathology (IMP). Publication: Transcriptional regulators form diverse groups with context-dependent regulatory functions. Stampfel G, Kazmar T, Frank O, Wienerroither S, Reiter F, Stark A. Nature. 2015 Nov 9. doi: 10.1038/nature15545. PubMed 26550828.
Backbone
  Vector backbone: pDONR221
  Backbone manufacturer: Invitrogen
  Backbone size w/o insert (bp): 4762
  Vector type: Gateway entry vector
Growth in bacteria
  Bacterial resistance: Kanamycin, 50 μg/mL
  Growth temperature: 37°C
  Growth strain: DH5alpha
  Copy number: High Copy
Gene/Insert
  Gene/Insert name: Caf1 (alt names: FBgn0263347; CG4236, FBtr0083052)
  Species: D. melanogaster (fly)
  Insert size (bp): 1290
  Cloning method: Gateway Cloning
  Sequencing primers: 5′ M13-F20; 3′ M13R
Terms and licenses: Academic/Nonprofit Terms; Industry Terms: Not Available to Industry
How to cite: pFOSGE_COF1H09 was a gift from Alexander Stark (Addgene plasmid # 70838 ; http://n2t.net/addgene:70838 ; RRID:Addgene_70838)
