[The description below was written by a language model from this plasmid's Addgene catalogue record.]
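Description:
pFOSGE_COF1H09 is a Gateway entry clone built on the Invitrogen pDONR221 donor backbone and carrying the Drosophila melanogaster gene Caf1 (CG4236), recorded as an insert of about 1.3 kb corresponding to a specific annotated transcript. It is a bacterial cloning plasmid, not an expression vector. It is maintained at high copy number in standard E. coli cloning strains and selected with kanamycin. The record lists no promoter, tag or reporter associated with the insert, which is consistent with the usual design of entry clones, where the insert has no dedicated expression elements of its own.

The insert was introduced by Gateway cloning. In the standard pDONR221 workflow, this means a BP recombination that replaces the donor vector's counter-selectable cassette with the fragment of interest, leaving it flanked by attL sites. Those sites allow the insert to be moved in a defined orientation by LR recombination into any compatible destination vector, which then supplies the promoter, fusion partners and host-specific elements needed for expression. M13 forward and reverse primer sites flanking the recombination region are used to verify the insert by sequencing. The record does not say whether the insert retains a stop codon or is designed for N- or C-terminal fusions, and no feature table is provided to confirm the individual elements.

The plasmid was deposited in connection with a study of how transcriptional regulators group by context-dependent regulatory function. It appears to serve as a shuttle source of the Caf1 sequence for building downstream constructs, though the record states its purpose only as a Gateway entry clone.
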