>Addgene plasmid #70838 | pFOSGE_COF1H09 | depositor partial sequence | sequence record 126780 | insert
ATGGTGGATCGCAGCGATAATGCAGCGGAATCCTTCGACGACGCCGTCGAGGAGCGCGTGATCAATGAGG
AGTATAAGATTTGGAAAAAGAACACGCCGTTCCTGTACGATCTGGTCATGACGCATGCCCTGGAATGGCC
CTCGTTGACTGCCCAGTGGCTGCCGGACGTGACCAAGCAGGATGGCAAGGACTACTCGGTACATCGTCTT
ATACTGGGCACACACACATCTGACGAGCAGAACCATCTACTCATCGCCAGCGTTCAGTTGCCCAGCGAGG
ATGCCCAGTTCGATGGTTCGCACTACGATAACGAGAAGGGCGAGTTTGGAGGCTTTGGATCGGTGTGCGG
CAAAATCGAAATCGAGATTAAGATCAACCACGAGGGCGAAGTGAACAGGGCCCGCTACATGCCCCAGAAC
GCCTGTGTAATCGCCACCAAGACGCCGTCGAGTGATGTCCTGGTCTTCGACTACACGAAGCATCCCAGCA
AGCCGGAACCGTCTGGCGAGTGCCAGCCTGACCTGCGGCTGCGCGGTCATCAAAAGGAAGGCTACGGACT
CTCTTGGAATCCCAACCTCAATGGCTATTTGCTGTCAGCCTCTGATGATCACACCATCTGCTTGTGGGAC
ATCAATGCCACACCCAAGGAGCATAGGGTTATTGATGCCAAGAACATCTTCACCGGCCACACCGCCGTTG
TTGAGGACGTGGCTTGGCATCTGCTACATGAGTCTCTGTTCGGATCGGTGGCTGACGACCAGAAGCTGAT
GATCTGGGACACGCGCAACAACAACACCTCGAAGCCCTCGCATACAGTGGACGCTCACACAGCGGAAGTC
AATTGCTTGAGCTTTAATCCCTACTCGGAGTTCATTCTGGCCACGGGCTCCGCTGACAAGACTGTAGCTC
TATGGGATCTGCGCAACCTCAAGCTAAAACTACATTCCTTCGAGTCGCACAAGGACGAGATCTTCCAAGT
GCAGTGGTCGCCGCATAACGAGACTATTCTCGCCTCCTCCGGCACTGACCGCCGCCTACACGTCTGGGAT
TTGTCCAAAATCGGCGAGGAGCAGAGTACGGAGGATGCTGAGGACGGACCACCCGAGCTGCTCTTCATCC
ATGGCGGTCACACTGCCAAGATTAGCGATTTCTCGTGGAACCCCAATGAGCCATGGATCATTTGCTCCGT
GTCCGAGGACAATATTATGCAGGTCTGGCAGATGGCCGAGAATGTTTACAACGACGAGGAGCCAGAGATT
CCCGCCTCCGAGTTAGAAACCAATACCGCT
