>Addgene plasmid #70838 | pFOSGE_COF1H09 | addgene partial sequence | sequence record 130775 | M13-F20 5'-TGTAAAACGACGGCCAGT-3'
TGATTTATTTTGACTGATAGTGACCTGTTCGTTGCAACAAATTGATGAGCAATGCTTTTTTATAATGCCA
ACTTTGTACAAAAAAGCAGGCTTCATGGTGGATCGCAGCGATAATGCAGCGGAATCCTTCGACGACGCCG
TCGAGGAGCGCGTGATCAATGAGGAGTATAAGATTTGGAAAAAGAACACGCCGTTCCTGTACGATCTGGT
CATGACGCATGCCCTGGAATGGCCCTCGTTGACTGCCCAGTGGCTGCCGGACGTGACCAAGCAGGATGGC
AAGGACTACTCGGTACATCGTCTTATACTGGGCACACACACATCTGACGAGCAGAACCATCTACTCATCG
CCAGCGTTCAGTTGCCCAGCGAGGATGCCCAGTTCGATGGTTCGCACTACGATAACGAGAAGGGCGAGTT
TGGAGGCTTTGGATCGGTGTGCGGCAAAATCGAAATCGAGATTAAGATCAACCACGAGGGCGAAGTGAAC
AGGGCCCGCTACATGCCCCAGAACGCCTGTGTAATCGCCACCAAGACGCCGTCGAGTGATGTCCTGGTCT
TCGACTACACGAAGCATCCCAGCAAGCCGGAACCGTCTGGCGAGTGCCAGCCTGACCTGCGGCTGCGCGG
TCATCAAAAGGAAGGCTACGGACTCTCTTGGAATCCCAACCTCAATGGCTATTTGCTGTCAGCCTCTGAT
GATCACACCATCTGCTTGTGGGACATCAATGCCACACCCAAGGAGCATAGGGTTATTGATGCCAAGAACA
TCTTCACCGGCCACACCGCCGTTGTTGAGGACGTGGCTTGGCATCTGCTACATGAGTCTCTGTTCGGATC
GGTGGCTGACGACCAGAAGCTGATGATCTGGGACACGCGCAACAACAACACCTCGAAGCCCTCGCATACA
GTGGACGCTCACACAGCGGAAGTCAATTGCTTGAGCTTTAATCCCTACTCGGAGTTCATTCTGGCCACGG
GCTCCGCTGACAAGACTGTAG
