>Addgene plasmid #70838 | pFOSGE_COF1H09 | addgene partial sequence | sequence record 130776 | M13-Rev 5'-CAGGAAACAGCTATGACC-3'
TCAGCTGGATGGCAAATAATGATTTTATTTTGACTGATAGTGACCTGTTCGTTGCAACAAATTGATAAGC
AATGCTTTCTTATAATGCCAACTTTGTACAAGAAAGCTGGGTCAGCGGTATTGGTTTCTAACTCGGAGGC
GGGAATCTCTGGCTCCTCGTCGTTGTAAACATTCTCGGCCATCTGCCAGACCTGCATAATATTGTCCTCG
GACACGGAGCAAATGATCCATGGCTCATTGGGGTTCCACGAGAAATCGCTAATCTTGGCAGTGTGACCGC
CATGGATGAAGAGCAGCTCGGGTGGTCCGTCCTCAGCATCCTCCGTACTCTGCTCCTCGCCGATTTTGGA
CAAATCCCAGACGTGTAGGCGGCGGTCAGTGCCGGAGGAGGCGAGAATAGTCTCGTTATGCGGCGACCAC
TGCACTTGGAAGATCTCGTCCTTGTGCGACTCGAAGGAATGTAGTTTTAGCTTGAGGTTGCGCAGATCCC
ATAGAGCTACAGTCTTGTCAGCGGAGCCCGTGGCCAGAATGAACTCCGAGTAGGGATTAAAGCTCAAGCA
ATTGACTTCCGCTGTGTGAGCGTCCACTGTATGCGAGGGCTTCGAGGTGTTGTTGTTGCGCGTGTCCCAG
ATCATCAGCTTCTGGTCGTCAGCCACCGATCCGAACAGAGACTCATGTAGCAGATGCCAAGCCACGTCCT
CAACAACGGCGGTGTGGCCGGTGAAGATGTTCTTGGCATCAATAACCCTATGCTCCTTGGGTGTGGCATT
GATGTCCCACAAGCAGATGGTGTGATCATCAGAGGCTGACAGCAAATAGCCATTGAGGTTGGGATTCCAA
GAGAGTCCGTAGCCTTCCTTTTGATGACCGCGCAGCCGCAGGTCAGGCTGGCACTCGCCAGACGGTTCCG
GCTTGCTGGGATGCTTCGTGTAGTCGAAGACCAGGACATCACTCGACGGCGTCTTGGTGGCGATTACACA
GGCGTTCTGGGGCATGTAGCGGGCC
